>Addgene plasmid #234083 | pKEK3399 | addgene full sequence | sequence record 477211 | Addgene NGS Result
TTGAGATCGTTTTGGTCTGCGCGTAATCTCTTGCTCTGAAAACGAAAAAACCGCCTTGCAGGGCGGTTTT
TCGAAGGTTCTCTGAGCTACCAACTCTTTGAACCGAGGTAACTGGCTTGGAGGAGCGCAGTCACCAAAAC
TTGTCCTTTCAGTTTAGCCTTAACCGGCGCATGACTTCAAGACTAACTCCTCTAAATCAATTACCAGTGG
CTGCTGCCAGTGGTGCTTTTGCATGTCTTTCCGGGTTGGACTCAAGACGATAGTTACCGGATAAGGCGCA
GCGGTCGGACTGAACGGGGGGTTCGTGCATACAGTCCAGCTTGGAGCGAACTGCCTACCCGGAACTGAGT
GTCAGGCGTGGAATGAGACAAACGCGGCCATAACAGCGGAATGACACCGGTAAACCGAAAGGCAGGAACA
GGAGAGCGCACGAGGGAGCCGCCAGGGGGAAACGCCTGGTATCTTTATAGTCCTGTCGGGTTTCGCCACC
ACTGATTTGAGCGTCAGATTTCGTGATGCTTGTCAGGGGGGCGGAGCCTATGGAAAAACGGCTTTGCCGC
GGCCCTCTCACTTCCCTGTTAAGTATCTTCCTGGCATCTTCCAGGAAATCTCCGCCCCGTTCGTAAGCCA
TTTCCGCTCGCCGCAGTCGAACGACCGAGCGTAGCGAGTCAGTGAGCGAGGAAGCGGAATATATCCTGTA
TCACATATTCTGCTGACGCACCGGTGCAGCCTTTTTTCTCCTGCCACATGAAGCACTTCACTGACACCCT
CATCAGTGCCAACATAGTAAGCCAGTATACACTCCGCTAGCGCTGATGTCCGGCGGTGCTTTTGCCGTTA
CGCACCACCCCGTCAGTAGCTGAACAGGAGGGACAGCTTGGAGGTGAAGGGCAATCAGCTGTTGCCCGTC
TCACTGGTGAAAAGAAAAACCACCCTGGCGCCCAATACGCAAACCGCCTCTCCCCGCGCGTTGGCCGATT
CATTAATGCAGCTGGCACGACAGGTTTCCCGACTGGAAAGCGGGCAGTGAGCGCAACGCAATTAATGTAA
GTTAGCGCGAATTGCAAGCTGGCCGACGCGCTGGGCTACGTCTTGCTGGCGTTCGGGAGCAGAAGAGCAT
ACATCTGGAAGCAAAGCCAGGAAAGCGGCCTATGGAGCTGTGCGGCAGCGCTCAGTAGGCAATTTTTCAA
AATATTGTTAAGCCTTTTCTGAGCATGGTATTTTTCATGGTATTACCAATTAGCAGGAAAATAAGCCATT
GAATATAAAAGATAAAAATGTCTTGTTTACAATAGAGTGGGGGGGGTCAGCCTGCCGCCTTGGGCCGGGT
GATGTCGTACTTGCCCGCCGCGAACTCGGTTACCGTCCAGCCCAGCGCGACCAGCTCCGGCAACGCCTCG
CGCACCCGCTGGCGGCGCTTGCGCATGGTCGAACCACTGGCCTCTGACGGCCAGACATAGCCGCACAAGG
TATCTATGGAAGCCTTGCCGGTTTTGCCGGGGTCGATCCAGCCACACAGCCGCTGGTGCAGCAGGCGGGC
GGTTTCGCTGTCCAGCGCCCGCACCTCGTCCATGCTGATGCGCACATGCTGGCCGCCACCCATGACGGCC
TGCGCGATCAAGGGGTTCAGGGCCACGTACAGGCGCCCGTCCGCCTCGTCGCTGGCGTACTCCGACAGCA
GCCGAAACCCCTGCCGCTTGCGGCCATTCTGGGCGATGATGGATACCTTCCAAAGGCGCTCGATGCAGTC
CTGTATGTGCTTGAGCGCCCCACCACTATCGACCTCTGCCCCGATTTCCTTTGCCAGCGCCCGATAGCTA
CCTTTGACCACCATGGCATCAGCGGTGACGGCCTCCCACTTGGGTTCCAGGAACAGCCGGAGCTGCCGTC
CGCCTTCGGTCTTGGGTTCCGGGCCAAGCACTAGGCCATTAGGCCCAGCCATGGCCACCAGCCCTTGCAG
GATGCGCAGATCATCAGCGCCCAGCGGCTCCGGGCCGCTGAACTCGATCCGCTTGCCGTCGCCGTAGTCA
TACGTCACGTCCAGCTTGCTGCGCTTGCGCTCGCCCCGCTTGAGGGCACGGAACAGGCCGGGGGCCAGAC
AGTGCGCCGGGTCGTGCCGGACGTGGCTGAGGCTGTGCTTGTTCTTAGGCTTCACCACGGGGCACCCCCT
TGCTCTTGCGCTGCCTCTCCAGCACGGCGGGCTTGAGCACCCCGCCGTCATGCCGCCTGAACCACCGATC
AGCGAACGGTGCGCCATAGTTGGCCTTGCTCACACCGAAGCGGACGAAGAACCGGCGCTGGTCGTCGTCC
ACACCCCATTCCTCGGCCTCGGCGCTGGTCATGCTCGACAGGTAGGACTGCCAGCGGATGTTATCGACCA
GTACCGAGCTGCCCCGGCTGGCCTGCTGCTGGTCGCCTGCGCCCATCATGGCCGCGCCCTTGCTGGCATG
GTGCAGGAACACGATAGAGCACCCGGTATCGGCGGCGATGGCCTCCATGCGACCGATGACCTGGGCCATG
GGGCCGCTGGCGTTTTCTTCCTCGATGTGGAACCGGCGCAGCGTGTCCAGCACCATCAGGCGGCGGCCCT
CGGCGGCGCGCTTGAGGCCGTCGAACCACTCCGGGGCCATGATGTTGGGCAGGCTGCCGATCAGCGGCTG
GATCAGCAGGCCGTCAGCCACGGCTTGCCGTTCCTCGGCGCTGAGGTGCGCCCCAAGGGCGTGCAGGCGG
TGATGAATGGCGGTGGGCGGGTCTTCGGCGGGCAGGTAGATCACCGGGCCGGTGGGCAGTTCGCCCACCT
CCAGCAGATCCGGCCCGCCTGCAATCTGTGCGGCCAGTTGCAGGGCCAGCATGGATTTACCGGCACCACC
GGGCGACACCAGCGCCCCGACCGTACCGGCCACCATGTTGGGCAAAACGTAGTCCAGCGGTGGCGGCGCT
GCTGCGAACGCCTCCAGAATATTGATAGGCTTATGGGTAGCCATTGATTGCCTCCTTTGCAGGCAGTTGG
TGGTTAGGCGCTGGCGGGGTCACTACCCCCGCCCTGCGCCGCTCTGAGTTCTTCCAGGCACTCGCGCAGC
GCCTCGTATTCGTCGTCGGTCAGCCAGAACTTGCGCTGACGCATCCCTTTGGCCTTCATGCGCTCGGCAT
ATCGCGCTTGGCGTACAGCGTCAGGGCTGGCCAGCAGGTCGCCGGTCTGCTTGTCCTTTTGGTCTTTCAT
ATCAGTCACCGAGAAACTTGCCGGGGCCGAAAGGCTTGTCTTCGCGGAACAAGGACAAGGTGCAGCCGTC
AAGGTTAAGGCTGGCCATATCAGCGACTGAAAAGCGGCCAGCCTCGGCCTTGTTTGACGTATAACCAAAG
CCACCGGGCAACCAATAGCCCTTGTCACTTTTGATCAGGTAGACCGACCCTGAAGCGCTTTTTTCGTATT
CCATAAAACCCCCTTCTGTGCGTGAGTACTCATAGTATAACAGGCGTGAGTACCAACGCAAGCACTACAT
GCTGAAATCTGGCCCGCCCCTGTCCATGCCTCGCTGGCGGGGTGCCGGTGCCCGTGCCAGCTCGGCCCGC
GCAAGCTGGACGCTGGGCAGACCCATGACCTTGCTGACGGTGCGCTCGATGTAATCCGCTTCGTGGCCGG
GCTTGCGCTCTGCCAGCGCTGGGCTGGCCTCGGCCATGGCCTTGCCGATTTCCTCGGCACTGCGGCCCCG
GCTGGCCAGCTTCTGCGCGGCGATAAAGTCGCACTTGCTGAGGTCATCACCGAAGCGCTTGACCAGCCCG
GCCATCTCGCTGCGGTACTCGTCCAGCGCCGTGCGCCGGTGGCGGCTAAGCTGCCGCTCGGGCAGTTCGA
GGCTGGCCAGCCTGCGGGCCTTCTCCTGCTGCCGCTGGGCCTGCTCGATCTGCTGGCCAGCCTGCTGCAC
CAGCGCCGGGCCAGCGGTGGCGGTCTTGCCCTTGGATTCACGCAGCAGCACCCACGGCTGATAACCGGCG
CGGGTGGTGTGCTTGTCCTTGCGGTTGGTGAAGCCCGCCAAGCGGCCATAGTGGCGGCTGTCGGCGCTGG
CCGGGTCGGCGTCGTACTCGCTGGCCAGCGTCCGGGCAATCTGCCCCCGAAGTTCACCGCCTGCGGCGTC
GGCCACCTTGACCCATGCCTGATAGTTCTTCGGGCTGGTTTCCACTACCAGGGCAGGCTCCCGGCCCTCG
GCTTTCATGTCATCCAGGTCAAACTCGCTGAGGTCGTCCACCAGCACCAGACCATGCCGCTCCTGCTCGG
CGGGCCTGATATACACGTCATTGCCCTGGGCATTCATCCGCTTGAGCCATGGCGTGTTCTGGAGCACTTC
GGCGGCTGACCATTCCCGGTTCATCATCTGGCCGGTGGTGGCGTCCCTGACGCCGATATCGAAGCGCTCA
CAGCCCATGGCCTTGAGCTGTCGGCCTATGGCCTGCAAAGTCCTGTCGTTCTTCATCGGGCCACCAAGCG
CAGCCAGATCGAGCCGTCCTCGGTTGTCAGTGGCGTCAGGTCGAGCAAGAGCAACGATGCGATCAGCAGC
ACCACCGTAGGCATCATGGAAGCCAGCATCACGGTTAGCCATAGCTTCCAGTGCCACCCCCGCGACGCGC
TCCGGGCGCTCTGCGCGGCGCTGCTCACCTCGGCGGCTACCTCCCGCAACTCTTTGGCCAGCTCCACCCA
TGCCGCCCCTGTCTGGCGCTGGGCTTTCAGCCACTCCGCCGCCTGCGCCTCGCTGGCCTGCTGGGTCTGG
CTCATGACCTGCCGGGCTTCGTCGGCCAGTGTCGCCATGCTCTGGGCCAGCGGTTCGATCTGCTCCGCTA
ACTCGTTGATGCCTCTGGATTTCTTCACTCTGTCGATTGCGTTCATGGTCTATTGCCTCCCGGTATTCCT
GTAAGTCGATGATCTGGGCGTTGGCGGTGTCGATGTTCAGGGCCACGTCTGCCCGGTCGGTGCGGATGCC
CCGGCCTTCCATCTCCACCACGTTCGGCCCCAGGTGAACACCGGGCAGGCGCTCGATGCCCTGCGCCTCA
AGTGTTCTGTGGTCAATGCGGGCGTCGTGGCCAGCCCGCTCTAATGCCCGGTTGGCATGGTCGGCCCATG
CCTCGCGGGTCTGCTCAAGCCATGCCTTGGGCTTGAGCGCTTCGGTCTTCTGTGCCCCGCCCTTCTCCGG
GGTCTTGCCGTTGTACCGCTTGAACCACTGAGCGGCGGGCCGCTCGATGCCGTCATTGATCCGCTCGGAG
ATCATCAGGTGGCAGTGCGGGTTCTCGCCGCCACCGGCATGGATGGCCAGCGTATACGGCAGGCGCTCGG
CACCGGTCAGGTGCTGGGCGAACTCGGACGCCAGCGCCTTCTGCTGGTCGAGGGTCAGCTCGACCGGCAG
GGCAAATTCGACCTCCTTGAACAGCCGCCCATTGGCGCGTTCATACAGGTCGGCAGCATCCCAGTAGTCG
GCGGGCCGCTCGACGAACTCCGGCATGTGCCCGGATTCGGCGTGCAAGACTTCATCCATGTCGCGGGCAT
ACTTGCCTTCGCGCTGGATGTAGTCGGCCTTGGCCCTGGCCGATTGGCCGCCCGACCTGCTGCCGGTTTT
CGCCGTAAGGTGATAAATCGCCATGCTGCCTCGCTGTTGCTTTTGCTTTTCGGCTCCATGATAGCCTACG
AGACAGCACATTAACAATGGGGTGTCAAGATGGTTAAGGGGAGCAACAAGGCGGCGGATCGGCTGGCCAA
GCTCGAAGAACAACGAGCGCGAATCAATGCCGAAATTCAGCGGGTGCGGGCAAGGGAACAGCAGCAAGAG
CGCAAGAACGAAACAAGGCGCAAGGTGCTGGTGGGGGCCATGATTTTGGCCAAGGTGAACAGCAGCGAGT
GGCCGGAGGATCGGCTCATGGCGGCAATGGATGCGTACCTTGAACGCGACCACGACCGCGCCTTGTTCGG
TCTGCCGCCACGCCAGAAGGATGAGCCGGGCTGAATGATCGACCGAGACAGGCCCTGCGGGGCTGCACAC
GCGCCCCCACCCTTCGGGTAGGGGGAAAGGCCGCTAAAGCGGCTAAAAGCGCTCCAGCGTATTTCTGCGG
GGTTTGGTGTGGGGTTTAGCGGGCTTTGCCCGCCTTTCCCCCTGCCGCGCAGCGGTGGGGCGGTGTGTAG
CCTAGCGCAGCGAATAGACCAGCTATCCGGCCTCTGGCCGGGCATATTGGGCAAGGGCAGCAGCGCCCCA
CAAGGGCGCTGATAACCGCGCCTAGTGGATTATTCTTAGATAATCATGGATGGATTTTTCCAACACCCCG
CCAGCCCCCGCCCCTGCTGGGTTTGCAGGTTTGGGGGCGTGACAGTTATTGCAGGGGTTCGTGACAGTTA
TTGCAGGGGGGCGTGACAGTTATTGCAGGGGTTCGTGACAGTTAGTACGGGAGTGACGGGCACTGGCTGG
CAATGTCTAGCAACGGCAGGCATTTCGGCTGAGGGTAAAAGAACTTTCCGCTAAGCGATAGACTGTATGT
AAACACAGTATTGCAAGGACGCGGAACATGCCTCATGTGGCGGCCAGGACGGCCAGCCGGGATCGGGATA
CTGGTCGTTACCAGAGCCACCGACCCGAGCAAACCCTTCTCTATCAGATCGTTGACGAGTATTACCCGGC
ATTCGCTGCGCTTATGGCAGAGCAGGGAAAGGAATTGCCGGGCTATGTGCAACGGGAATTTGAAGAATTT
CTCCAATGCGGGCGGCTGGAGCATGGCTTTCTACGGGTTCGCTGCGAGTCTTGCCACGCCGAGCACCTGG
TCGCTTTCAGAAATCAATCTAAAGTATATATGAGTAAACTTGGTCTGACAGGCTCGCGCTTTGTTAGCAG
CCGGATCCGCGCGGCGTTTACGCCCCCCCTGCCACTCATCGCAGTACTGTTGTAATTCATTAAGCATTCT
GCCGACATGGAAGCCATCACAAACGGCATGATGAACCTGAATCGCCAGCGGCATCAGCACCTTGTCGCCT
TGCGTATAATATTTGCCCATGGTGAAAACGGGGGCGAAGAAGTTGTCCATATTGGCCACGTTTAAATCAA
AACTGGTGAAACTCACCCAGGGATTGGCTGAGACGAAAAACATATTCTCAATAAACCCTTTAGGGAAATA
GGCCAGGTTTTCACCGTAACACGCCACATCTTGCGAATATATGTGTAGAAACTGCCGGAAATCGTCGTGG
TATTCACTCCAGAGCGATGAAAACGTTTCAGTTTGCTCATGGAAAACGGTGTAACAAGGGTGAACACTAT
CCCATATCACCAGCTCACCGTCTTTCATTGCCATACGGAATTCCGGATGAGCATTCATCAGGCGGGCAAG
AATGTGAATAAAGGCCGGATAAAACTTGTGCTTATTTTTCTTTACGGTCTTTAAAAAGGCCGTAATATCC
AGCTGAACGGTCTGGTTATAGGTACATTGAGCAACTGACTGAAATGCCTCAAAATGTTCTTTACGATGCC
ATTGGGATATATCAACGGTGGTATATCCAGTGATTTTTTTCTCCATATGTTTAGTCTCCTTTTTTTGTTA
TAAATATTTTATACACAAAAATCTTCGTTATTTAAATAAGTTTTATAGCTATTTTTTCAAGATACAAAAC
TATTAATTAGTTATAATTAGGTTATTAGCTTAAAATTATAAACCAAATACGATGAGTGACAACCCAAAAG
ATCTCGATCCTCTACGCCGTTGGGGAGCAGGAAACAGCTATGACGGTACCAAAAAAAACCCCGCCCTGTC
AGGGGCGGGGTTTTTTTTTGAGCTCTTATCAGTGATGATGATGATGGTGCTGATATGTGTCTAAGTCTAC
GGCTTTTACAACTTCTACGAGGCACATGTGATCTCTTCTCTCATCTCTATCTTTAGATAATTTAGTGTGG
TAAGTGATATGATGATACCTTGGTATATGCACAGCAGCACTTCCGGCGAGAGGCCTGTTCATCTGGGAAC
ACTTGGTGACCAGTTTTTCAGTCACCCCCTCAATATCGTATGCTTGATTAAATTCCACTCGGATTCCATT
GTTAACGGTATCGGGCAGTATATACAGGATGCTGGGAGGACATTGAAAAGCAACGTTCTTCCTCAGAATG
TGTCCATCCTTTTTGAAGTTTTCTCCGGTCAAGGTCACCCTGTTGTATATAGACCCTCTCTCATAGGTTA
CCATAGCTCTTGTCTTATATACGCCGTCGCCTTCAAAACTTATAGTTCTTTCTTGGGTGTAACCCTCTGG
CATTGCTGACTTAAAGAAATCTTTTATATGGCTGGGGTACTTAGCAAAACATTGGACCCCATAGCTAAGG
GTTGACACCAGTGTAGCCCAGGGTACTGGTAAATCGCCAGTTGTACAGATATATTTGGCCTTAATAGTAC
CAGTGGTAGCGTCGCCAGTTCCCTCCCCCTTGATTATGAACTTCATGCCCTCCACATCCCCTTCAAGTTC
TGTTATGTAGGGTATTTCTTTTTCAAACAGTTTAGCACCCTCTGTCAAGGCAGTAGCCATGGGACTCTTT
CTCCTCTTTAATCGAGACCAAGCTAGCACTGTACCTAGGACTGAGCTAGCCGTCAAGAATTCACTGGCCG
TCGTTTTACGGTCTCAGTCGACTACTCTAGAAATATTTTATCTGATTAATAAGATGATCTTC
Features (pLannotate 1.2.2; 15 found; start..end, strand, type, name):
      1..546     +  rep_origin     p15A ori: Plasmids containing the medium-copy-number p15A origin of replication can be propagated in E. coli cells that contain a second plasmid with the ColE1 origin.
    634..689     +  rep_origin     RSF ori (fragment): Plasmids containing the RSF 1030 origin of replication can be propagated in E. coli cells that contain additional plasmids with compatible origins.
    808..878     -  mobile_element IS1 (fragment): prokaryotic transposable element IS1
    883..1030    +  CDS            lacI (fragment): lac repressor; lacI; The lac repressor binds to the lac operator to inhibit transcription in E. coli. This inhibition can be relieved by adding lactose or isopropyl-β-D-thiogalactopyranoside (IPTG).
   1307..2158    -  CDS            RSF1010 RepC (fragment): replication protein C of the broad-host-range plasmid RSF1010 (Scholz et al., 1989); repC
   2145..2984    -  CDS            RSF1010 RepA: replication protein A of the broad-host-range plasmid RSF1010 (Scholz et al., 1989); repA
   2976..3050    -  ncRNA          Plasmid R1162: Accession: RF00043 - R1162-like plasmid antisense RNA
   3495..4466    -  CDS            RSF1010 RepB: replication protein B of the broad-host-range plasmid RSF1010 (Scholz et al., 1989); repB
   4466..4876    -  CDS            mobB: MOBB2_ECOLX - Protein predicted: Swiss-Prot protein existence level 4. This protein is essential to promote the specific transfer of the plasmid in the presence of conjugative plasmids. From Escherichia coli.
   5700..5981    +  CDS            mobC: MOBC_ECOLX - Protein predicted: Swiss-Prot protein existence level 4. This protein is essential to promote the specific transfer of the plasmid in the presence of conjugative plasmids. From Escherichia coli.
   6011..6405    +  rep_origin     RSF1010 oriV: replication origin of the broad-host-range plasmid RSF1010; requires the RSF1010 RepA/B/C proteins for replication (Scholz et al., 1989)
   6878..7536    -  CDS            CmR: chloramphenicol acetyltransferase; cat; confers resistance to chloramphenicol
   7820..8530    -  CDS            obeCFP: obeCFP is a basic (constitutively fluorescent) long stokes shift fluorescent protein published in 2011, derived from Obelia sp..
   8572..8596    -  promoter       J23119(SpeI) promoter (fragment): bacterial promoter (Registry of Standard Biological Parts BBa J23119) modified to end with an SpeI site
   8599..8619    +  CDS            lacZα (fragment): LacZα fragment of β-galactosidase; lacZ fragment
