>Addgene plasmid #234083 | pKEK3399 Sequencing Result | analyzer sequence | sequence record 472136
TTGAGATCGTTTTGGTCTGCGCGTAATCTCTTGCTCTGAAAACGAAAAAACCGCCTTGCAGGGCGGTTTT
TCGAAGGTTCTCTGAGCTACCAACTCTTTGAACCGAGGTAACTGGCTTGGAGGAGCGCAGTCACCAAAAC
TTGTCCTTTCAGTTTAGCCTTAACCGGCGCATGACTTCAAGACTAACTCCTCTAAATCAATTACCAGTGG
CTGCTGCCAGTGGTGCTTTTGCATGTCTTTCCGGGTTGGACTCAAGACGATAGTTACCGGATAAGGCGCA
GCGGTCGGACTGAACGGGGGGTTCGTGCATACAGTCCAGCTTGGAGCGAACTGCCTACCCGGAACTGAGT
GTCAGGCGTGGAATGAGACAAACGCGGCCATAACAGCGGAATGACACCGGTAAACCGAAAGGCAGGAACA
GGAGAGCGCACGAGGGAGCCGCCAGGGGGAAACGCCTGGTATCTTTATAGTCCTGTCGGGTTTCGCCACC
ACTGATTTGAGCGTCAGATTTCGTGATGCTTGTCAGGGGGGCGGAGCCTATGGAAAAACGGCTTTGCCGC
GGCCCTCTCACTTCCCTGTTAAGTATCTTCCTGGCATCTTCCAGGAAATCTCCGCCCCGTTCGTAAGCCA
TTTCCGCTCGCCGCAGTCGAACGACCGAGCGTAGCGAGTCAGTGAGCGAGGAAGCGGAATATATCCTGTA
TCACATATTCTGCTGACGCACCGGTGCAGCCTTTTTTCTCCTGCCACATGAAGCACTTCACTGACACCCT
CATCAGTGCCAACATAGTAAGCCAGTATACACTCCGCTAGCGCTGATGTCCGGCGGTGCTTTTGCCGTTA
CGCACCACCCCGTCAGTAGCTGAACAGGAGGGACAGCTTGGAGGTGAAGGGCAATCAGCTGTTGCCCGTC
TCACTGGTGAAAAGAAAAACCACCCTGGCGCCCAATACGCAAACCGCCTCTCCCCGCGCGTTGGCCGATT
CATTAATGCAGCTGGCACGACAGGTTTCCCGACTGGAAAGCGGGCAGTGAGCGCAACGCAATTAATGTAA
GTTAGCGCGAATTGCAAGCTGGCCGACGCGCTGGGCTACGTCTTGCTGGCGTTCGGGAGCAGAAGAGCAT
ACATCTGGAAGCAAAGCCAGGAAAGCGGCCTATGGAGCTGTGCGGCAGCGCTCAGTAGGCAATTTTTCAA
AATATTGTTAAGCCTTTTCTGAGCATGGTATTTTTCATGGTATTACCAATTAGCAGGAAAATAAGCCATT
GAATATAAAAGATAAAAATGTCTTGTTTACAATAGAGTGGGGGGGGTCAGCCTGCCGCCTTGGGCCGGGT
GATGTCGTACTTGCCCGCCGCGAACTCGGTTACCGTCCAGCCCAGCGCGACCAGCTCCGGCAACGCCTCG
CGCACCCGCTGGCGGCGCTTGCGCATGGTCGAACCACTGGCCTCTGACGGCCAGACATAGCCGCACAAGG
TATCTATGGAAGCCTTGCCGGTTTTGCCGGGGTCGATCCAGCCACACAGCCGCTGGTGCAGCAGGCGGGC
GGTTTCGCTGTCCAGCGCCCGCACCTCGTCCATGCTGATGCGCACATGCTGGCCGCCACCCATGACGGCC
TGCGCGATCAAGGGGTTCAGGGCCACGTACAGGCGCCCGTCCGCCTCGTCGCTGGCGTACTCCGACAGCA
GCCGAAACCCCTGCCGCTTGCGGCCATTCTGGGCGATGATGGATACCTTCCAAAGGCGCTCGATGCAGTC
CTGTATGTGCTTGAGCGCCCCACCACTATCGACCTCTGCCCCGATTTCCTTTGCCAGCGCCCGATAGCTA
CCTTTGACCACCATGGCATCAGCGGTGACGGCCTCCCACTTGGGTTCCAGGAACAGCCGGAGCTGCCGTC
CGCCTTCGGTCTTGGGTTCCGGGCCAAGCACTAGGCCATTAGGCCCAGCCATGGCCACCAGCCCTTGCAG
GATGCGCAGATCATCAGCGCCCAGCGGCTCCGGGCCGCTGAACTCGATCCGCTTGCCGTCGCCGTAGTCA
TACGTCACGTCCAGCTTGCTGCGCTTGCGCTCGCCCCGCTTGAGGGCACGGAACAGGCCGGGGGCCAGAC
AGTGCGCCGGGTCGTGCCGGACGTGGCTGAGGCTGTGCTTGTTCTTAGGCTTCACCACGGGGCACCCCCT
TGCTCTTGCGCTGCCTCTCCAGCACGGCGGGCTTGAGCACCCCGCCGTCATGCCGCCTGAACCACCGATC
AGCGAACGGTGCGCCATAGTTGGCCTTGCTCACACCGAAGCGGACGAAGAACCGGCGCTGGTCGTCGTCC
ACACCCCATTCCTCGGCCTCGGCGCTGGTCATGCTCGACAGGTAGGACTGCCAGCGGATGTTATCGACCA
GTACCGAGCTGCCCCGGCTGGCCTGCTGCTGGTCGCCTGCGCCCATCATGGCCGCGCCCTTGCTGGCATG
GTGCAGGAACACGATAGAGCACCCGGTATCGGCGGCGATGGCCTCCATGCGACCGATGACCTGGGCCATG
GGGCCGCTGGCGTTTTCTTCCTCGATGTGGAACCGGCGCAGCGTGTCCAGCACCATCAGGCGGCGGCCCT
CGGCGGCGCGCTTGAGGCCGTCGAACCACTCCGGGGCCATGATGTTGGGCAGGCTGCCGATCAGCGGCTG
GATCAGCAGGCCGTCAGCCACGGCTTGCCGTTCCTCGGCGCTGAGGTGCGCCCCAAGGGCGTGCAGGCGG
TGATGAATGGCGGTGGGCGGGTCTTCGGCGGGCAGGTAGATCACCGGGCCGGTGGGCAGTTCGCCCACCT
CCAGCAGATCCGGCCCGCCTGCAATCTGTGCGGCCAGTTGCAGGGCCAGCATGGATTTACCGGCACCACC
GGGCGACACCAGCGCCCCGACCGTACCGGCCACCATGTTGGGCAAAACGTAGTCCAGCGGTGGCGGCGCT
GCTGCGAACGCCTCCAGAATATTGATAGGCTTATGGGTAGCCATTGATTGCCTCCTTTGCAGGCAGTTGG
TGGTTAGGCGCTGGCGGGGTCACTACCCCCGCCCTGCGCCGCTCTGAGTTCTTCCAGGCACTCGCGCAGC
GCCTCGTATTCGTCGTCGGTCAGCCAGAACTTGCGCTGACGCATCCCTTTGGCCTTCATGCGCTCGGCAT
ATCGCGCTTGGCGTACAGCGTCAGGGCTGGCCAGCAGGTCGCCGGTCTGCTTGTCCTTTTGGTCTTTCAT
ATCAGTCACCGAGAAACTTGCCGGGGCCGAAAGGCTTGTCTTCGCGGAACAAGGACAAGGTGCAGCCGTC
AAGGTTAAGGCTGGCCATATCAGCGACTGAAAAGCGGCCAGCCTCGGCCTTGTTTGACGTATAACCAAAG
CCACCGGGCAACCAATAGCCCTTGTCACTTTTGATCAGGTAGACCGACCCTGAAGCGCTTTTTTCGTATT
CCATAAAACCCCCTTCTGTGCGTGAGTACTCATAGTATAACAGGCGTGAGTACCAACGCAAGCACTACAT
GCTGAAATCTGGCCCGCCCCTGTCCATGCCTCGCTGGCGGGGTGCCGGTGCCCGTGCCAGCTCGGCCCGC
GCAAGCTGGACGCTGGGCAGACCCATGACCTTGCTGACGGTGCGCTCGATGTAATCCGCTTCGTGGCCGG
GCTTGCGCTCTGCCAGCGCTGGGCTGGCCTCGGCCATGGCCTTGCCGATTTCCTCGGCACTGCGGCCCCG
GCTGGCCAGCTTCTGCGCGGCGATAAAGTCGCACTTGCTGAGGTCATCACCGAAGCGCTTGACCAGCCCG
GCCATCTCGCTGCGGTACTCGTCCAGCGCCGTGCGCCGGTGGCGGCTAAGCTGCCGCTCGGGCAGTTCGA
GGCTGGCCAGCCTGCGGGCCTTCTCCTGCTGCCGCTGGGCCTGCTCGATCTGCTGGCCAGCCTGCTGCAC
CAGCGCCGGGCCAGCGGTGGCGGTCTTGCCCTTGGATTCACGCAGCAGCACCCACGGCTGATAACCGGCG
CGGGTGGTGTGCTTGTCCTTGCGGTTGGTGAAGCCCGCCAAGCGGCCATAGTGGCGGCTGTCGGCGCTGG
CCGGGTCGGCGTCGTACTCGCTGGCCAGCGTCCGGGCAATCTGCCCCCGAAGTTCACCGCCTGCGGCGTC
GGCCACCTTGACCCATGCCTGATAGTTCTTCGGGCTGGTTTCCACTACCAGGGCAGGCTCCCGGCCCTCG
GCTTTCATGTCATCCAGGTCAAACTCGCTGAGGTCGTCCACCAGCACCAGACCATGCCGCTCCTGCTCGG
CGGGCCTGATATACACGTCATTGCCCTGGGCATTCATCCGCTTGAGCCATGGCGTGTTCTGGAGCACTTC
GGCGGCTGACCATTCCCGGTTCATCATCTGGCCGGTGGTGGCGTCCCTGACGCCGATATCGAAGCGCTCA
CAGCCCATGGCCTTGAGCTGTCGGCCTATGGCCTGCAAAGTCCTGTCGTTCTTCATCGGGCCACCAAGCG
CAGCCAGATCGAGCCGTCCTCGGTTGTCAGTGGCGTCAGGTCGAGCAAGAGCAACGATGCGATCAGCAGC
ACCACCGTAGGCATCATGGAAGCCAGCATCACGGTTAGCCATAGCTTCCAGTGCCACCCCCGCGACGCGC
TCCGGGCGCTCTGCGCGGCGCTGCTCACCTCGGCGGCTACCTCCCGCAACTCTTTGGCCAGCTCCACCCA
TGCCGCCCCTGTCTGGCGCTGGGCTTTCAGCCACTCCGCCGCCTGCGCCTCGCTGGCCTGCTGGGTCTGG
CTCATGACCTGCCGGGCTTCGTCGGCCAGTGTCGCCATGCTCTGGGCCAGCGGTTCGATCTGCTCCGCTA
ACTCGTTGATGCCTCTGGATTTCTTCACTCTGTCGATTGCGTTCATGGTCTATTGCCTCCCGGTATTCCT
GTAAGTCGATGATCTGGGCGTTGGCGGTGTCGATGTTCAGGGCCACGTCTGCCCGGTCGGTGCGGATGCC
CCGGCCTTCCATCTCCACCACGTTCGGCCCCAGGTGAACACCGGGCAGGCGCTCGATGCCCTGCGCCTCA
AGTGTTCTGTGGTCAATGCGGGCGTCGTGGCCAGCCCGCTCTAATGCCCGGTTGGCATGGTCGGCCCATG
CCTCGCGGGTCTGCTCAAGCCATGCCTTGGGCTTGAGCGCTTCGGTCTTCTGTGCCCCGCCCTTCTCCGG
GGTCTTGCCGTTGTACCGCTTGAACCACTGAGCGGCGGGCCGCTCGATGCCGTCATTGATCCGCTCGGAG
ATCATCAGGTGGCAGTGCGGGTTCTCGCCGCCACCGGCATGGATGGCCAGCGTATACGGCAGGCGCTCGG
CACCGGTCAGGTGCTGGGCGAACTCGGACGCCAGCGCCTTCTGCTGGTCGAGGGTCAGCTCGACCGGCAG
GGCAAATTCGACCTCCTTGAACAGCCGCCCATTGGCGCGTTCATACAGGTCGGCAGCATCCCAGTAGTCG
GCGGGCCGCTCGACGAACTCCGGCATGTGCCCGGATTCGGCGTGCAAGACTTCATCCATGTCGCGGGCAT
ACTTGCCTTCGCGCTGGATGTAGTCGGCCTTGGCCCTGGCCGATTGGCCGCCCGACCTGCTGCCGGTTTT
CGCCGTAAGGTGATAAATCGCCATGCTGCCTCGCTGTTGCTTTTGCTTTTCGGCTCCATGATAGCCTACG
AGACAGCACATTAACAATGGGGTGTCAAGATGGTTAAGGGGAGCAACAAGGCGGCGGATCGGCTGGCCAA
GCTCGAAGAACAACGAGCGCGAATCAATGCCGAAATTCAGCGGGTGCGGGCAAGGGAACAGCAGCAAGAG
CGCAAGAACGAAACAAGGCGCAAGGTGCTGGTGGGGGCCATGATTTTGGCCAAGGTGAACAGCAGCGAGT
GGCCGGAGGATCGGCTCATGGCGGCAATGGATGCGTACCTTGAACGCGACCACGACCGCGCCTTGTTCGG
TCTGCCGCCACGCCAGAAGGATGAGCCGGGCTGAATGATCGACCGAGACAGGCCCTGCGGGGCTGCACAC
GCGCCCCCACCCTTCGGGTAGGGGGAAAGGCCGCTAAAGCGGCTAAAAGCGCTCCAGCGTATTTCTGCGG
GGTTTGGTGTGGGGTTTAGCGGGCTTTGCCCGCCTTTCCCCCTGCCGCGCAGCGGTGGGGCGGTGTGTAG
CCTAGCGCAGCGAATAGACCAGCTATCCGGCCTCTGGCCGGGCATATTGGGCAAGGGCAGCAGCGCCCCA
CAAGGGCGCTGATAACCGCGCCTAGTGGATTATTCTTAGATAATCATGGATGGATTTTTCCAACACCCCG
CCAGCCCCCGCCCCTGCTGGGTTTGCAGGTTTGGGGGCGTGACAGTTATTGCAGGGGTTCGTGACAGTTA
TTGCAGGGGGGCGTGACAGTTATTGCAGGGGTTCGTGACAGTTAGTACGGGAGTGACGGGCACTGGCTGG
CAATGTCTAGCAACGGCAGGCATTTCGGCTGAGGGTAAAAGAACTTTCCGCTAAGCGATAGACTGTATGT
AAACACAGTATTGCAAGGACGCGGAACATGCCTCATGTGGCGGCCAGGACGGCCAGCCGGGATCGGGATA
CTGGTCGTTACCAGAGCCACCGACCCGAGCAAACCCTTCTCTATCAGATCGTTGACGAGTATTACCCGGC
ATTCGCTGCGCTTATGGCAGAGCAGGGAAAGGAATTGCCGGGCTATGTGCAACGGGAATTTGAAGAATTT
CTCCAATGCGGGCGGCTGGAGCATGGCTTTCTACGGGTTCGCTGCGAGTCTTGCCACGCCGAGCACCTGG
TCGCTTTCAGAAATCAATCTAAAGTATATATGAGTAAACTTGGTCTGACAGGCTCGCGCTTTGTTAGCAG
CCGGATCCGCGCGGCGTTTACGCCCCCCCTGCCACTCATCGCAGTACTGTTGTAATTCATTAAGCATTCT
GCCGACATGGAAGCCATCACAAACGGCATGATGAACCTGAATCGCCAGCGGCATCAGCACCTTGTCGCCT
TGCGTATAATATTTGCCCATGGTGAAAACGGGGGCGAAGAAGTTGTCCATATTGGCCACGTTTAAATCAA
AACTGGTGAAACTCACCCAGGGATTGGCTGAGACGAAAAACATATTCTCAATAAACCCTTTAGGGAAATA
GGCCAGGTTTTCACCGTAACACGCCACATCTTGCGAATATATGTGTAGAAACTGCCGGAAATCGTCGTGG
TATTCACTCCAGAGCGATGAAAACGTTTCAGTTTGCTCATGGAAAACGGTGTAACAAGGGTGAACACTAT
CCCATATCACCAGCTCACCGTCTTTCATTGCCATACGGAATTCCGGATGAGCATTCATCAGGCGGGCAAG
AATGTGAATAAAGGCCGGATAAAACTTGTGCTTATTTTTCTTTACGGTCTTTAAAAAGGCCGTAATATCC
AGCTGAACGGTCTGGTTATAGGTACATTGAGCAACTGACTGAAATGCCTCAAAATGTTCTTTACGATGCC
ATTGGGATATATCAACGGTGGTATATCCAGTGATTTTTTTCTCCATATGTTTAGTCTCCTTTTTTTGTTA
TAAATATTTTATACACAAAAATCTTCGTTATTTAAATAAGTTTTATAGCTATTTTTTCAAGATACAAAAC
TATTAATTAGTTATAATTAGGTTATTAGCTTAAAATTATAAACCAAATACGATGAGTGACAACCCAAAAG
ATCTCGATCCTCTACGCCGTTGGGGAGCAGGAAACAGCTATGACGGTACCAAAAAAAACCCCGCCCTGTC
AGGGGCGGGGTTTTTTTTTGAGCTCTTATCAGTGATGATGATGATGGTGCTGATATGTGTCTAAGTCTAC
GGCTTTTACAACTTCTACGAGGCACATGTGATCTCTTCTCTCATCTCTATCTTTAGATAATTTAGTGTGG
TAAGTGATATGATGATACCTTGGTATATGCACAGCAGCACTTCCGGCGAGAGGCCTGTTCATCTGGGAAC
ACTTGGTGACCAGTTTTTCAGTCACCCCCTCAATATCGTATGCTTGATTAAATTCCACTCGGATTCCATT
GTTAACGGTATCGGGCAGTATATACAGGATGCTGGGAGGACATTGAAAAGCAACGTTCTTCCTCAGAATG
TGTCCATCCTTTTTGAAGTTTTCTCCGGTCAAGGTCACCCTGTTGTATATAGACCCTCTCTCATAGGTTA
CCATAGCTCTTGTCTTATATACGCCGTCGCCTTCAAAACTTATAGTTCTTTCTTGGGTGTAACCCTCTGG
CATTGCTGACTTAAAGAAATCTTTTATATGGCTGGGGTACTTAGCAAAACATTGGACCCCATAGCTAAGG
GTTGACACCAGTGTAGCCCAGGGTACTGGTAAATCGCCAGTTGTACAGATATATTTGGCCTTAATAGTAC
CAGTGGTAGCGTCGCCAGTTCCCTCCCCCTTGATTATGAACTTCATGCCCTCCACATCCCCTTCAAGTTC
TGTTATGTAGGGTATTTCTTTTTCAAACAGTTTAGCACCCTCTGTCAAGGCAGTAGCCATGGGACTCTTT
CTCCTCTTTAATCGAGACCAAGCTAGCACTGTACCTAGGACTGAGCTCTGATGAATCCCCTAATGATTTT
GGTAAAAATCATTAAGTTAAGGTGGATACACATCTTGTCATATGATCAAATGGTTTCGCGAAAAATCAAT
AATCAGACAACAAGATGTGCGAACTCGATATTTTACACGACTCTCTTTACCAATTCTGCCCCGAATTACA
CTTAAAACGACTCAACAGCTTAACGTTGGCTTGCCACGCATTACTTGACTGTAAAACTCTCACTCTTACC
GAACTTGGCCGTAACCTGCCAACCAAAGCGAGAACAAAACATAACATCAAACGAATCGACCGATTGTTAG
GTAATCGTCACCTCCACAAAGAGCGACTCGCTGTATACCGTTGGCATGCTAGCTTTATCTGTTCGGGCAA
TACGATGCCCATTGTACTTGTTGACTGGTCTGATATTCGTGAGCAAAAACGACTTATGGTATTGCGAGCT
TCAGTCGCACTACACGGTCGTTCTGTTACTCTTTATGAGAAAGCGTTCCCGCTTTCAGAGCAATGTTCAA
AGAAAGCTCATGACCAATTTCTAGCCGACCTTGCGAGCATTCTACCGAGTAACACCACACCGCTCATTGT
CAGTGATGCTGGCTTTAAAGTGCCATGGTATAAATCCGTTGAGAAGCTGGGTTGGTACTGGTTAAGTCGA
GTAAGAGGAAAAGTACAATATGCAGACCTAGGAGCGGAAAACTGGAAACCTATCAGCAACTTACATGATA
TGTCATCTAGTCACTCAAAGACTTTAGGCTATAAGAGGCTGACTAAAAGCAATCCAATCTCATGCCAAAT
TCTATTGTATAAATCTCGCTCTAAAGGCCGAAAAAATCAGCGCTCGACACGGACTCATTGTCACCACCCG
TCACCTAAAATCTACTCAGCGTCGGCAAAGGAGCCATGGGTTCTAGCAACTAACTTACCTGTTGAAATTC
GAACACCCAAACAACTTGTTAATATCTATTCGAAGCGAATGCAGATTGAAGAAACCTTCCGAGACTTGAA
AAGTCCTGCCTACGGACTAGGCCTACGCCATAGCCGAACGAGCAGCTCAGAGCGTTTTGATATCATGCTG
CTAATCGCCCTGATGCTTCAACTAACATGTTGGCTTGCGGGCGTTCATGCTCAGAAACAAGGTTGGGACA
AGCACTTCCAGGCTAACACAGTCAGAAATCGAAACGTACTCTCAACAGTTCGCTTAGGCATGGAAGTTTT
GCGGCATTCTGGCTACACAATAACAAGGGAAGACTTACTCGTGGCTGCAACCCTACTAGCTCAAAATTTA
TTCACACATGGTTACGCTTTGGGGAAATTATGAGGGGATCTCTCAGGACTGAGCTAGCCGTCAAGAATTC
ACTGGCCGTCGTTTTACGGTCTCAGTCGACTACTCTAGAAATATTTTATCTGATTAATAAGATGATCTTC
Features (pLannotate 1.2.2; 15 found; start..end, strand, type, name):
      1..546     +  rep_origin     p15A ori: Plasmids containing the medium-copy-number p15A origin of replication can be propagated in E. coli cells that contain a second plasmid with the ColE1 origin.
    634..689     +  rep_origin     RSF ori (fragment): Plasmids containing the RSF 1030 origin of replication can be propagated in E. coli cells that contain additional plasmids with compatible origins.
    808..878     -  mobile_element IS1 (fragment): prokaryotic transposable element IS1
    883..1030    +  CDS            lacI (fragment): lac repressor; lacI; The lac repressor binds to the lac operator to inhibit transcription in E. coli. This inhibition can be relieved by adding lactose or isopropyl-β-D-thiogalactopyranoside (IPTG).
   1307..2158    -  CDS            RSF1010 RepC (fragment): replication protein C of the broad-host-range plasmid RSF1010 (Scholz et al., 1989); repC
   2145..2984    -  CDS            RSF1010 RepA: replication protein A of the broad-host-range plasmid RSF1010 (Scholz et al., 1989); repA
   2976..3050    -  ncRNA          Plasmid R1162: Accession: RF00043 - R1162-like plasmid antisense RNA
   3495..4466    -  CDS            RSF1010 RepB: replication protein B of the broad-host-range plasmid RSF1010 (Scholz et al., 1989); repB
   4466..4876    -  CDS            mobB: MOBB2_ECOLX - Protein predicted: Swiss-Prot protein existence level 4. This protein is essential to promote the specific transfer of the plasmid in the presence of conjugative plasmids. From Escherichia coli.
   5700..5981    +  CDS            mobC: MOBC_ECOLX - Protein predicted: Swiss-Prot protein existence level 4. This protein is essential to promote the specific transfer of the plasmid in the presence of conjugative plasmids. From Escherichia coli.
   6011..6405    +  rep_origin     RSF1010 oriV: replication origin of the broad-host-range plasmid RSF1010; requires the RSF1010 RepA/B/C proteins for replication (Scholz et al., 1989)
   6878..7536    -  CDS            CmR: chloramphenicol acetyltransferase; cat; confers resistance to chloramphenicol
   7820..8530    -  CDS            obeCFP: obeCFP is a basic (constitutively fluorescent) long stokes shift fluorescent protein published in 2011, derived from Obelia sp..
   8632..8701    -  ncRNA          RNA-OUT: Accession: RF00240 - RNA-OUT
   9937..9957    +  CDS            lacZα (fragment): LacZα fragment of β-galactosidase; lacZ fragment
