[The description below was written by a language model from this plasmid's Addgene catalogue record and pLannotate feature annotations shown in this document.]
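Description:
pKEK3399 is a low-copy, mobilizable bacterial expression shuttle vector built on an RSF1010-p15A-CmR backbone and intended for expressing a coloured or fluorescent reporter protein in diverse Gram-negative bacteria. It carries two replication systems. The p15A origin supports maintenance in E. coli. The broad-host-range RSF1010 replicon consists of oriV together with the repA, repB and repC genes it depends on and the associated R1162-like antisense RNA, and it allows replication in many other species. The RSF1010 mobilization genes mobB and mobC are annotated, so the plasmid can be transferred by conjugation when a helper conjugative system is present. Selection is by chloramphenicol resistance from the cat gene. Short fragments annotated as lacI, IS1, RSF1030 origin and lacZα appear to be backbone remnants, not functional parts.

The catalogue lists the insert as synthetic DasherGFP driven by a constitutive J23100-type promoter flanked by BsaI sites. These sites let the promoter be exchanged by Golden Gate assembly to tune expression for a given host. The automated annotation labels the roughly 0.7 kb reporter open reading frame as obeCFP and the adjacent promoter as a J23119 fragment. These are probably nearest-match calls for the DasherGFP and J23100 sequences, though the record does not resolve the difference.

Two sequence records are attached, one of 8,672 nt and one of 10,010 nt. They share identical annotations through the reporter gene. The longer one lacks the promoter call and instead has additional sequence upstream of the reporter, including an RNA-OUT element. The record does not explain this discrepancy.
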