Addgene plasmid #234083: pKEK3399
Purpose: CCP expression in diverse gram-negative bacteria, with pre-cloned Golden Gate Compatible (BsaI) restriction sites to facilitate promoter swapping.
Depositing lab: Karl Klose. Depositing organization: University of Texas at San Antonio. Publication: Mobilizable shuttle vectors with fluorescent markers functional across different species of bacteria. Armstrong ZR, Alonso J, Stanton V, Patel N, Zogaj X, Cocioba SS, Klose KE. Appl Environ Microbiol. 2025 May 12:e0004525. doi: 10.1128/aem.00045-25. PubMed 40353662.
Backbone
  Vector backbone: RSF1010-p15a-CmR
  Vector type: Bacterial Expression
Growth in bacteria
  Bacterial resistance: Chloramphenicol, 25 μg/mL
  Growth temperature: 37°C
  Growth strain: NEB Turbo (C2984H)
  Copy number: Low Copy
Gene/Insert
  Gene/Insert name: DasherGFP
  Species: Synthetic
  Promoter: pJ23100-BsaI
  Cloning method: Golden Gate
Terms and licenses: Academic/Nonprofit Terms; Industry Terms: Not Available to Industry
Depositor comments: Universal primer overhangs for promoter swapping: Forward 5'- GGCTACGGTCTCGCGAC-3'; Reverse 5'- GGCTACGGTCTCGTAAT -3'
How to cite: pKEK3399 was a gift from Karl Klose (Addgene plasmid # 234083 ; http://n2t.net/addgene:234083 ; RRID:Addgene_234083)
